>Addgene plasmid #21701 | pRK5 FLAG DEPTOR (PDZ domain) | addgene full sequence | sequence record 130707 | Addgene assembled sequence
TTCGAGCTCGCCCGACATTGATTATTGACTAGTTATTAATAGTAATCAATTACGGGGTCATTAGTTCATA
GCCCATATATGGAGTTCCGCGTTACATAACTTACGGTAAATGGCCCGCCTGGCTGACCGCCCAACGACCC
CCGCCCATTGACGTCAATAATGACGTATGTTCCCATAGTAACGCCAATAGGGACTTTCCATTGACGTCAA
TGGGTGGAGTATTTACGGTAAACTGCCCACTTGGCAGTACATCAAGTGTATCATATGCCAAGTACGCCCC
CTATTGACGTCAATGACGGTAAATGGCCCGCCTGGCATTATGCCCAGTACATGACCTTATGGGACTTTCC
TACTTGGCAGTACATCTACGTATTAGTCATCGCTATTACCATGGTGATGCGGTTTTGGCAGTACATCAAT
GGGCGTGGATAGCGGTTTGACTCACGGGGATTTCCAAGTCTCCACCCCATTGACGTCAATGGGAGTTTGT
TTTGGCACCAAAATCAACGGGACTTTCCAAAATGTCGTAACAACTCCGCCCCATTGACGCAAATGGGCGG
TAGGCGTGTACGGTGGGAGGTCTATATAAGCAGAGCTCGTTTAGTGAACCGTCAGATCGCCTGGAGACGC
CATCCACGCTGTTTTGACCTCCATAGAAGACACCGGGACCGATCCAGCCTCCGCGGCCGGGAACGGTGCA
TTGGAACGCGGATTCCCCGTGCCAAGAGTGACGTAAGTACCGCCTATAGAGTCTATAGGCCCACCCCCTT
GGCTTCGTTAGAACGCGGCTACAATTAATACATAACCTTATGTATCATACACATACGATTTAGGTGACAC
TATAGAATAACATCCACTTTGCCTTTCTCTCCACAGGTGTCCACTCCCAGGTCCAACTGCACCTCGGTTC
TATCGATTGAATTCACCATGGAAATGGACTACAAGGATGACGATGACAAGGGTGGTGGTGGTGGTGCGTC
GACGGCTCCGTATGCAAGGAAGACATTCACGATTGTTGGTGACGCGGTTGGCTGGGGTTTTGTGGTGCGA
GGAAGTAAGCCATGCCACATCCAGGCTGTAGACCCCAGTGGCCCTGCAGCCGCAGCAGGAATGAAGGTCT
GTCAGTTTGTCGTCTCTGTCAACGGGCTCAATGTCCTGCATGTAGACTACCGGACCGTGAACAATCTGAT
TCTGACGGGCCCACGGACGATTGTCATGGAAGTCATGGAGGAGTTAGAGTGCTGAGCGGCCGCTAAGTAA
GTAAGGATCCCCAGCTTGGCCGCCATGGCCCAACTTGTTTATTGCAGCTTATAATGGTTACAAATAAAGC
AATAGCATCACAAATTTCACAAATAAAGCATTTTTTTCACTGCATTCTAGTTGTGGTTTGTCCAAACTCA
TCAATGTATCTTATCATGTCTGGATCGGGAATTAATTCGGCGCAGCACCATGGCCTGAAATAACCTCTGA
AAGAGGAACTTGGTTAGGTACCTTCTGAGGCGGAAAGAACCAGCTGTGGAATGTGTGTCAGTTAGGGTGT
GGAAAGTCCCCAGGCTCCCCAGCAGGCAGAAGTATGCAAAGCATGCATCTCAATTAGTCAGCAACCAGGT
GTGGAAAGTCCCCAGGCTCCCCAGCAGGCAGAAGTATGCAAAGCATGCATCTCAATTAGTCAGCAACCAT
AGTCCCGCCCCTAACTCCGCCCATCCCGCCCCTAACTCCGCCCAGTTCCGCCCATTCTCCGCCCCATGGC
TGACTAATTTTTTTTATTTATGCAGAGGCCGAGGCCGCCTCGGCCTCTGAGCTATTCCAGAAGTAGTGAG
GAGGCTTTTTTGGAGGCCTAGGCTTTTGCAAAAAGCTGTTAACAGCTTGGCACTGGCCGTCGTTTTACAA
CGTCGTGACTGGGAAAACCCTGGCGTTACCCAACTTAATCGCCTTGCAGCACATCCCCCTTTCGCCAGCT
GGCGTAATAGCGAAGAGGCCCGCACCGATCGCCCTTCCCAACAGTTGCGCAGCCTGAATGGCGAATGGCG
CCTGATGCGGTATTTTCTCCTTACGCATCTGTGCGGTATTTCACACCGCATA
[142 nt withheld, positions 2083-2224]
C
[141 nt withheld, positions 2226-2366]
CCTTTGACGTTGGAGTCCACGTTCTTT
[37 nt withheld, positions 2394-2430]
ACCCTATCTCGGGCTATTCTTTTGATTTATAAGGGATTTTGCCGATTTCGGCCTATTGGTTAAAAAATGA
GCTGATTTAACAAAAATTTAACGCGAATTTTAACAAAATATTAACGTTTACAATTTTATGGTGCACTCTC
AGTACAATCTGCTCTGATGCCGCATAGTTAAGCCAGCCCCGACACCCGCCAACACCCGCTGACGCGCCCT
GACGGGCTTGTCTGCTCCCGGCATCCGCTTACAGACAAGCTGTGACCGTCTCCGGGAGCTGCATGTGTCA
GAGGTTTTCACCGTCATCACCGAAACGCGCGAGACGAAAGGGCCTCGTGATACGCCTATTTTTATAGGTT
AATGTCATGATAATAATGGTTTCTTAGACGTCAGGTGGCACTTTTCGGGGAAATGTGCGCGGAACCCCTA
TTTGTTTATTTTTCTAAATACATTCAAATATGTATCCGCTCATGAGACAATAACCCTGATAAATGCTTCA
ATAATATTGAAAAAGGAAGAGTATGAGTATTCAACATTTCCGTGTCGCCCTTATTCCCTTTTTTGCGGCA
TTTTGCCTTCCTGTTTTTGCTCACCCAGAAACGCTGGTGAAAGTAAAAGATGCTGAAGATCAGTTGGGTG
CACGAGTGGGTTACATCGAACTGGATCTCAACAGCGGTAAGATCCTTGAGAGTTTTCGCCCCGAAGAACG
TTTTCCAATGATGAGCACTTTTAAAGTTCTGCTATGTGGCGCGGTATTATCCCGTATTGACGCCGGGCAA
GAGCAACTCGGTCGCCGCATACACTATTCTCAGAATGACTTGGTTGAGTACTCACCAGTCACAGAAAAGC
ATCTTACGGATGGCATGACAGTAAGAGAATTATGCAGTGCTGCCATAACCATGAGTGATAACACTGCGGC
CAACTTACTTCTGACAACGATCGGAGGACCGAAGGAGCTAACCGCTTTTTTGCACAACATGGGGGATCAT
GTAACTCGCCTTGATCGTTGGGAACCGGAGCTGAATGAAGCCATACCAAACGACGAGCGTGACACCACGA
TGCCTGTAGCAATGGCAACAACGTTGCGCAAACTATTAACTGGCGAACTACTTACTCTAGCTTCCCGGCA
ACAATTAATAGACTGGATGGAGGCGGATAAAGTTGCAGGACCACTTCTGCGCTCGGCCCTTCCGGCTGGC
TGGTTTATTGCTGATAAATCTGGAGCCGGTGAGCGTGGGTCTCGCGGTATCATTGCAGCACTGGGGCCAG
ATGGTAAGCCCTCCCGTATCGTAGTTATCTACACGACGGGGAGTCAGGCAACTATGGATGAACGAAATAG
ACAGATCGCTGAGATAGGTGCCTCACTGATTAAGCATTGGTAACTGTCAGACCAAGTTTACTCATATATA
CTTTAGATTGATTTAAAACTTCATTTTTAATTTAAAAGGATCTAGGTGAAGATCCTTTTTGATAATCTCA
TGACCAAAATCCCTTAACGTGAGTTTTCGTTCCACTGAGCGTCAGACCCCGTAGAAAAGATCAAAGGATC
TTCTTGAGATCCTTTTTTTCTGCGCGTAATCTGCTGCTTGCAAACAAAAAAACCACCGCTACCAGCGGTG
GTTTGTTTGCCGGATCAAGAGCTACCAACTCTTTTTCCGAAGGTAACTGGCTTCAGCAGAGCGCAGATAC
CAAATACTGTTCTTCTAGTGTAGCCGTAGTTAGGCCACCACTTCAAGAACTCTGTAGCACCGCCTACATA
CCTCGCTCTGCTAATCCTGTTACCAGTGGCTGCTGCCAGTGGCGATAAGTCGTGTCTTACCGGGTTGGAC
TCAAGACGATAGTTACCGGATAAGGCGCAGCGGTCGGGCTGAACGGGGGGTTCGTGCACACAGCCCAGCT
TGGAGCGAACGACCTACACCGAACTGAGATACCTACAGCGTGAGCTATGAGAAAGCGCCACGCTTCCCGA
AGGGAGAAAGGCGGACAGGTATCCGGTAAGCGGCAGGGTCGGAACAGGAGAGCGCACGAGGGAGCTTCCA
GGGGGAAACGCCTGGTATCTTTATAGTCCTGTCGGGTTTCGCCACCTCTGACTTGAGCGTCGATTTTTGT
GATGCTCGTCAGGGGGGCGGAGCCTATGGAAAAACGCCAGCAACGCGGCCTTTTTACGGTTCCTGGCCTT
TTGCTGGCCTTTTGCTCACATGTTCTTTCCTGCGTTATCCCCTGATTCTGTGGATAACCGTATTACCGCC
TTTGAGTGAGCTGATACCGCTCGCCGCAGCCGAACGACCGAGCGCAGCGAGTCAGTGAGCGAGGAAGCGG
AAGAGCGCCCAATACGCAAACCGCCTCTCCCCGCGCGTTGGCCGATTCATTAATGCAGCTGGCACGACAG
GTTTCCCGACTGGAAAGCGGGCAGTGAGCGCAACGCAATTAATGTGAGTTAGCTCACTCATTAGGCACCC
CAGGCTTTACACTTTATGCTTCCGGCTCGTATGTTGTGTGGAATTGTGAGCGGATAACAATTTCACACAG
GAAACAGCTATGACATGATTACGAATTAA
Features (pLannotate 1.2.2; 21 found; start..end, strand, type, name):
     14..393     +  enhancer       CMV enhancer: human cytomegalovirus immediate early enhancer
    394..597     +  promoter       CMV promoter: human cytomegalovirus (CMV) immediate early promoter
    733..776     +  intron         CMV intron (fragment): modified intron A from human cytomegalovirus
    828..846     +  promoter       SP6 promoter: promoter for bacteriophage SP6 RNA polymerase
    850..887     +  CDS            IgH signal sequence (fragment): signal sequence from the mouse immunoglobulin heavy chain variable region
    940..960     +  CDS            FLAG (fragment): FLAG® epitope tag, followed by an enterokinase cleavage site
    985..1242    +  CDS            DEPTOR (fragment): DPTOR_HUMAN - Also known as DEPDC6. Experimental evidence at protein level: Swiss-Prot protein existence level 1. Negative regulator of the mTORC1 and mTORC2 signaling pathways. Inhibits the kinase activity of both complexes. From Homo sapiens (Human).
   1292..1426    +  polyA_signal   SV40 poly(A) signal: SV40 polyadenylation signal
   1495..1852    +  promoter       SV40 promoter: SV40 enhancer and early promoter
   1871..2025    +  CDS            lacZα (fragment): LacZα fragment of β-galactosidase; lacZ fragment
   2031..2082    -  misc_feature   bom (fragment): basis of mobility region from pBR322
   2101..2481    +  rep_origin     M13 ori (sequence partly withheld): M13 bacteriophage origin of replication; arrow indicates direction of (+) strand synthesis
   2557..2606    -  misc_feature   bom (fragment): basis of mobility region from pBR322
   2708..2743    -  CDS            rop (fragment): Rop protein, which maintains plasmids at low copy number; rop
   2838..2942    +  promoter       AmpR promoter: bla
   2943..3803    +  CDS            AmpR: β-lactamase; bla; confers resistance to ampicillin, carbenicillin, and related antibiotics
   3974..4562    +  rep_origin     ori: high-copy-number ColE1/pMB1/pBR322/pUC origin of replication
   4745..4837    +  CDS            lacI (fragment): lac repressor; lacI; The lac repressor binds to the lac operator to inhibit transcription in E. coli. This inhibition can be relieved by adding lactose or isopropyl-β-D-thiogalactopyranoside (IPTG).
   4850..4871    +  protein_bind   CAP binding site: CAP binding activates transcription in the presence of cAMP. E. coli catabolite activator protein
   4886..4916    +  promoter       lac promoter: promoter for the E. coli lac operon
   4924..4940    +  protein_bind   lac operator: The lac repressor binds to the lac operator to inhibit transcription in E. coli. This inhibition can be relieved by adding lactose or isopropyl-β-D-thiogalactopyranoside (IPTG). lac repressor encoded by lacI
