[The description below was written by a language model from this plasmid's Addgene catalogue record and pLannotate feature annotations shown in this document.]
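Description:
pRK5 FLAG DEPTOR (PDZ domain) is a mammalian expression plasmid built on the pRK5-FLAG backbone and carrying a truncated human DEPTOR (DEPDC6) coding sequence that encodes only the PDZ domain. The fragment was inserted between SalI and NotI sites, both retained, downstream of a backbone-encoded N-terminal FLAG epitope, so the domain is produced as a FLAG-tagged protein. Expression is driven by the human cytomegalovirus immediate early enhancer and promoter, followed by a short piece of CMV intron A, and the transcript is terminated by an SV40 polyadenylation signal. An SP6 promoter lies just upstream of the coding region and serves as the sequencing primer site. The automated annotation also flags a partial match to a mouse IgH signal sequence between the SP6 promoter and the FLAG tag. The catalogue entry does not mention it, so it is probably a backbone remnant whose role the record does not establish.

In E. coli the plasmid is maintained at high copy by a ColE1/pUC-type origin and selected with ampicillin through the β-lactamase gene. The backbone also contains an M13 phage origin for single-stranded DNA production, an SV40 enhancer/early promoter region, and assorted fragments of lacZα, lacI, rop and bom along with lac promoter/operator elements, which are leftovers of earlier cloning vectors. No mammalian selection marker is annotated, which fits transient transfection use.

DEPTOR is a negative regulator of mTORC1 and mTORC2. A tagged single-domain construct like this is suited to domain-mapping work, such as FLAG immunoprecipitation or detection to test which part of DEPTOR mediates its interactions, although the record does not state the specific experiments.
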