Addgene plasmid #21701: pRK5 FLAG DEPTOR (PDZ domain)
Depositing lab: David Sabatini. Depositing organization: Whitehead Institute for Biomedical Research. Publication: DEPTOR is an mTOR inhibitor frequently overexpressed in multiple myeloma cells and required for their survival. Peterson TR, Laplante M, Thoreen CC, Sancak Y, Kang SA, Kuehl WM, Gray NS, Sabatini DM. Cell. 2009 May 29;137(5):873-86. doi: 10.1016/j.cell.2009.03.046. Epub 2009 May 14. PubMed 19446321.
Backbone
  Vector backbone: pRK5-FLAG
  Backbone size w/o insert (bp): 4700
  Vector type: Mammalian Expression
Growth in bacteria
  Bacterial resistance: Ampicillin, 100 μg/mL
  Growth temperature: 37°C
  Growth strain: DH5alpha
  Copy number: High Copy
Gene/Insert
  Gene/Insert name: DEPTOR PDZ domain (alt names: DEPDC6; DEPTOR)
  Species: H. sapiens (human)
  Mutation: PDZ domain only
  GenBank ID: NM_022783
  Entrez Gene: DEPTOR (a.k.a. DEP.6, DEPDC6, hDEPTOR)
  Tag / fusion protein: FLAG (N terminal on backbone)
  Cloning method: Restriction Enzyme; 5′ cloning site SalI (not destroyed); 3′ cloning site NotI (not destroyed)
  Sequencing primers: 5′ SP6
Terms and licenses: Academic/Nonprofit Terms; Industry Terms: Not Available to Industry
How to cite: pRK5 FLAG DEPTOR (PDZ domain) was a gift from David Sabatini (Addgene plasmid # 21701 ; http://n2t.net/addgene:21701 ; RRID:Addgene_21701)
