>Addgene plasmid #21701 | pRK5 FLAG DEPTOR (PDZ domain) | addgene partial sequence | sequence record 27262 | 21701 with SP6
TCCACTCCCAGGTCCAACTGCACCTCGGTTCTATCGATTGAATTCACCATGGAAATGGACTACAAGGATG
ACGATGACAAGGGTGGTGGTGGTGGTGCGTCGACGGCTCCGTATGCAAGGAAGACATTCACGATTGTTGG
TGACGCGGTTGGCTGGGGTTTTGTGGTGCGAGGAAGTAAGCCATGCCACATCCAGGCTGTAGACCCCAGT
GGCCCTGCAGCCGCAGCAGGAATGAAGGTCTGTCAGTTTGTCGTCTCTGTCAACGGGCTCAATGTCCTGC
ATGTAGACTACCGGACCGTGAACAATCTGATTCTGACGGGCCCACGGACGATTGTCATGGAAGTCATGGA
GGAGTTAGAGTGCTGAGCGGCCGCTAAGTAAGTAAGGATCCCCAGCTTGGCCGCCATGGCCCAACTTGTT
TATTGCAGCTTATAATGGTTACAAATAAAGCAATAGCATCACAAATTTCACAAATAAAGCATTTTTTTCA
CTGCATTCTAGTTGTGGTTTGTCCAAACTCATCAATGTATCTTATCATGTCTGGATCGGGAATTAATTCG
GCGCAGCACCATGGCCTGAAATAACCTCTGAAAGAGGAACTTGGTTAGGTACCTTCTGAGGCGGAAAGAA
CCAGCTGTGGAATGTGTGTCAGTTAGGGTGTGGAAAGTCCCCAGGCTCCCCAGCAGGCAGAAGTATGCAA
AGC
